Addgene plasmid #115003: AT5G24100 K4_pECIA2
Purpose: Bait vector AT5G24100 K4_pECIA2 should be used with prey vector AT5G24100 K4_pECIA14.
Depositing lab: Youssef Belkhadir. Depositing organization: Gregor Mendel Institute of Molecular Plant Biology. Publication: An extracellular network of Arabidopsis leucine-rich repeat receptor kinases. Smakowska-Luzan E, Mott GA, Parys K, Stegmann M, Howton TC, Layeghifard M, Neuhold J, Lehner A, Kong J, Grunwald K, Weinberger N, Satbhai SB, Mayer D, Busch W, Madalinski M, Stolt-Bergner P, Provart NJ, Mukhtar MS, Zipfel C, Desveaux D, Guttman DS, Belkhadir Y. Nature. 2018 Jan 18;553(7688):342-346. doi: 10.1038/nature25184. Epub 2018 Jan 10. PubMed 29320478.
Backbone
  Vector backbone: pECIA2
  Backbone manufacturer: Chris Garcia (Addgene plasmid # 47032)
  Vector type: Insect Expression
Growth in bacteria
  Bacterial resistance: Ampicillin, 100 μg/mL
  Growth temperature: 37°C
  Growth strain: DH5alpha
  Copy number: High Copy
Gene/Insert
  Gene/Insert name: AT5G24100
  Species: A. thaliana (mustard weed)
  Entrez Gene: AT5G24100 (a.k.a. AT5G24100, MZF18.1, MZF18_1)
  Promoter: Metallothionein (Copper-Inducible)
  Tag / fusion protein: Fc, V5 and hexahistidine tags (C terminal on backbone)
  Cloning method: Ligation Independent Cloning
Terms and licenses: Academic/Nonprofit Terms; Industry Terms: Not Available to Industry
Depositor comments: Plasmid for secreted expression in Drosophila cell culture by induction via CuSO4. Insert is an extracellular domain of indicated LRR-RK, C-terminally tagged with Fc, V5 and hexahistidine tags. Insert Protein Sequence: SQVTGDLAGDRQALLDFLNNIIHPRSLAWNTSSPVCTTWPGVTCDIDGTRVTALHLPGASLLGVIPPGTISRLSELQILSLRSNGLRGPFPIDFLQLKKLKAISLGNNRFSGPLPSDYATWTNLTVLDLYSNRFNGSIPAGFANLTGLVSLNLAKNSFSGEIPDLNLPGLRRLNFSNNNLTGSIPNSLKRFGNSAFSGNNLVFENAPPPAVVSFKEQKKNGIYIS
How to cite: AT5G24100 K4_pECIA2 was a gift from Youssef Belkhadir (Addgene plasmid # 115003 ; http://n2t.net/addgene:115003 ; RRID:Addgene_115003)
