[The description below was written by a language model from this plasmid's Addgene catalogue record and pLannotate feature annotations shown in this document.]
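Description:
AT5G24100 K4_pECIA2 is an insect-cell expression plasmid built on the pECIA2 backbone and designed for secreted production of a plant receptor ectodomain in Drosophila cell culture. It is maintained in E. coli as a high-copy plasmid through a ColE1/pUC-type origin and is selected with ampicillin via the β-lactamase gene. The remaining bacterial annotations (lac promoter and operator, and fragments of lacI, lacZα, rop and bom) are remnants of the cloning-vector lineage rather than functional parts of the payload. No selection marker for insect cells appears in the feature table.

The expression cassette is driven by the Drosophila metallothionein promoter, which is induced by adding copper sulfate. Downstream, a Drosophila BiP signal sequence directs the product into the secretory pathway. It is followed by the extracellular domain of the Arabidopsis thaliana leucine-rich repeat receptor kinase encoded by AT5G24100, inserted by ligation-independent cloning. The ectodomain is fused at its C terminus to a human IgG1 Fc region, a V5 epitope and a hexahistidine tag. The His tag is stated in the catalogue entry but was not picked up as a separate feature in the annotation. An SV40 polyadenylation signal is annotated downstream of the cassette.

The record designates this construct as the "bait" vector, intended to be paired with the corresponding "prey" vector in pECIA14. It belongs to a collection used to map extracellular interactions among Arabidopsis LRR receptor kinases. In that setting, the Fc fusion offers a handle for capturing the secreted bait, while the V5 and His tags allow detection or purification.
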