Features (pLannotate 1.2.2; 18 found; start..end, strand, type, name):
     23..449     +  promoter       MT promoter: Drosophila metallothionein promoter
    467..520     +  sig_peptide    BiP signal sequence: Drosophila BiP signal sequence
    500..1195    +  CDS            Y5410_ARATH (fragment): Experimental evidence at protein level: Swiss-Prot protein existence level 1. From Arabidopsis thaliana (Mouse-ear cress).
   1226..1906    +  CDS            IGHG1 (fragment): IGHG1_HUMAN - Experimental evidence at protein level: Swiss-Prot protein existence level 1. Constant region of immunoglobulin heavy chains. Immunoglobulins, also known as antibodies, are membrane-bound or secreted glycoproteins produced by B lymphocytes. In the recognition phase of humoral immunity, the membrane-bound immunoglobulins serve as receptors which, upon binding of a specific antigen, trigger the clonal expansion and differentiation of B lymphocytes into immunoglobulins- secreting plasma cells. Secreted immunoglobulins mediate the effector phase of humoral immunity, which results in
   1925..1966    +  CDS            V5 tag: epitope tag from simian virus 5
   2066..2200    -  polyA_signal   SV40 poly(A) signal: SV40 polyadenylation signal
   2223..2307    -  CDS            large T antigen (fragment): large T antigen from SV40 (simian virus 40)
   2307..2331    +  misc_feature   MCS (fragment): pUC18/19 multiple cloning site
   2368..2384    -  protein_bind   lac operator: The lac repressor binds to the lac operator to inhibit transcription in E. coli. This inhibition can be relieved by adding lactose or isopropyl-β-D-thiogalactopyranoside (IPTG). lac repressor encoded by lacI
   2392..2422    -  promoter       lac promoter: promoter for the E. coli lac operon
   2437..2458    -  protein_bind   CAP binding site: CAP binding activates transcription in the presence of cAMP. E. coli catabolite activator protein
   2471..2563    -  CDS            lacI (fragment): lac repressor; lacI; The lac repressor binds to the lac operator to inhibit transcription in E. coli. This inhibition can be relieved by adding lactose or isopropyl-β-D-thiogalactopyranoside (IPTG).
   2746..3334    -  rep_origin     ori: high-copy-number ColE1/pMB1/pBR322/pUC origin of replication
   3505..4365    -  CDS            AmpR: β-lactamase; bla; confers resistance to ampicillin, carbenicillin, and related antibiotics
   4366..4470    -  promoter       AmpR promoter: bla
   4565..4600    +  CDS            rop (fragment): Rop protein, which maintains plasmids at low copy number; rop
   4702..4801    +  misc_feature   bom (fragment): basis of mobility region from pBR322
   4807..21      -  CDS            lacZα (fragment) (across the origin): LacZα fragment of β-galactosidase; lacZ fragment
>Addgene plasmid #115003 | AT5G24100 K4_pECIA2 | addgene full sequence | sequence record 296817 | Addgene NGS Result
GTAAAACGACGGCCAGTGAATTAATTCGTTGCAGGACAGGATGTGGTGCCCGATGTGACTAGCTCTTTGC
TGCAGGCCGTCCTATCCTCTGGTTCCGATAAGAGACCCAGAACTCCGGCCCCCCACCGCCCACCGCCACC
CCCATACATATGTGGTACGCAAGTAAGAGTGCCTGCGCATGCCCCATGTGCCCCACCAAGAGCTTTGCAT
CCCATACAAGTCCCCAAAGTGGAGAACCGAACCAATTCTTCGCGGGCAGAACAAAAGCTTCTGCACACGT
CTCCACTCGAATTTGGAGCCGGCCGGCGTGTGCAAAAGAGGTGAATCGAACGAAAGACCCGTGTGTAAAG
CCGCGTTTCCAAAATGTATAAAACCGAGAGCATCTGGCCAATGTGCATCAGTTGTGGTCAGCAGCAAAAT
CAAGTGAATCATCTCAGTGCAACTAAAGGGGGGATCCGATCTCAATATGAAGTTATGCATATTACTGGCC
GTCGTGGCCTTTGTTGGCCTCTCGCTCGGGTCTCAGGTCACCGGTGATCTAGCCGGTGACAGACAAGCCC
TTCTCGATTTCCTCAACAACATCATTCACCCACGGTCTCTAGCGTGGAACACAAGCAGCCCGGTATGCAC
CACGTGGCCAGGGGTCACATGCGACATAGACGGCACACGTGTCACTGCCCTTCACTTGCCCGGAGCAAGT
CTTCTAGGAGTGATCCCACCTGGTACTATCAGCCGTCTATCGGAGCTTCAGATCCTCAGTCTTCGATCCA
ACGGCCTACGAGGGCCGTTCCCAATTGATTTCTTGCAGCTTAAGAAACTCAAAGCAATTAGTCTCGGGAA
CAACAGATTCTCTGGCCCATTACCATCCGATTACGCCACGTGGACGAATCTCACTGTTCTTGATCTGTAC
AGTAACCGGTTTAACGGTAGTATTCCCGCGGGATTTGCTAATCTTACCGGACTCGTCTCGCTTAACCTAG
CTAAAAACTCATTCTCCGGTGAGATTCCGGATCTTAATCTCCCCGGTCTACGCAGACTTAACTTTTCCAA
CAACAATCTCACCGGATCAATCCCAAATTCTCTGAAAAGATTCGGGAACTCGGCTTTTTCCGGCAACAAC
TTAGTCTTCGAAAATGCCCCTCCTCCGGCGGTAGTTTCATTCAAAGAGCAAAAGAAAAACGGCATCTATA
TCTCTCTGGAGGTGCTGTTCCAGGGACCAGGGAGCGACAAAACTCACACATGCCCACCGTGCCCAGCACC
TGAACTCCTGGGGGGACCGTCAGTCTTCCTCTTCCCCCCAAAACCCAAGGACACCCTCATGATCTCCCGG
ACCCCTGAGGTCACATGCGTGGTGGTGGACGTGAGCCACGAAGACCCTGAGGTCAAGTTCAACTGGTACG
TGGACGGCGTGGAGGTGCATAATGCCAAGACAAAGCCGCGGGAGGAGCAGTACAACAGCACGTACCGTGT
GGTCAGCGTCCTCACCGTCCTGCACCAGGACTGGCTGAATGGCAAGGAGTACAAGTGCAAGGTCTCCAAC
AAAGCCCTCCCAGCCCCCATCGAGAAAACCATCTCCAAAGCCAAAGGGCAGCCCCGAGAACCACAGGTGT
ACACCCTGCCCCCATCCCGGGAGGAGATGACCAAGAACCAGGTCAGCCTGACCTGCCTGGTCAAAGGCTT
CTATCCCAGCGACATCGCCGTGGAGTGGGAGAGCAATGGGCAGCCGGAGAACAACTACAAGACCACGCCT
CCCGTGCTGGACTCCGACGGCTCCTTCTTCCTCTACAGCAAGCTCACCGTGGACAAGAGCAGGTGGCAGC
AGGGGAACGTCTTCTCATGCTCCGTGATGCATGAGGGTCTGCACAACCACTACACGCAGAAGAGCCTCTC
CCTGTCTCCGGGTAAATCTAGAGGGCCCTTCGAAGGTAAGCCTATCCCTAACCCTCTCCTCGGTCTCGAT
TCTACGCGTACCGGTCATCATCACCATCACCATTGAGTTTAAACCCGCTGATCAGCCTCGACTGTGCCTT
CTAAGGCCTGAGCTCGCTGATCAGCCTCGATCGAGGATCCAGACATGATAAGATACATTGATGAGTTTGG
ACAAACCACAACTAGAATGCAGTGAAAAAAATGCTTTATTTGTGAAATTTGTGATGCTATTGCTTTATTT
GTAACCATTATAAGCTGCAATAAACAAGTTAACAACAACAATTGCATTCATTTTATGTTTCAGGTTCAGG
GGGAGGTGTGGGAGGTTTTTTAAAGCAAGTAAAACCTCTACAAATGTGGTATGGCTGATTATGATCAGTC
GACCTGCAGGCATGCAAGCTTGGCGTAATCATGGTCATAGCTGTTTCCTGTGTGAAATTGTTATCCGCTC
ACAATTCCACACAACATACGAGCCGGAAGCATAAAGTGTAAAGCCTGGGGTGCCTAATGAGTGAGCTAAC
TCACATTAATTGCGTTGCGCTCACTGCCCGCTTTCCAGTCGGGAAACCTGTCGTGCCAGCTGCATTAATG
AATCGGCCAACGCGCGGGGAGAGGCGGTTTGCGTATTGGGCGCTCTTCCGCTTCCTCGCTCACTGACTCG
CTGCGCTCGGTCGTTCGGCTGCGGCGAGCGGTATCAGCTCACTCAAAGGCGGTAATACGGTTATCCACAG
AATCAGGGGATAACGCAGGAAAGAACATGTGAGCAAAAGGCCAGCAAAAGGCCAGGAACCGTAAAAAGGC
CGCGTTGCTGGCGTTTTTCCATAGGCTCCGCCCCCCTGACGAGCATCACAAAAATCGACGCTCAAGTCAG
AGGTGGCGAAACCCGACAGGACTATAAAGATACCAGGCGTTTCCCCCTGGAAGCTCCCTCGTGCGCTCTC
CTGTTCCGACCCTGCCGCTTACCGGATACCTGTCCGCCTTTCTCCCTTCGGGAAGCGTGGCGCTTTCTCA
TAGCTCACGCTGTAGGTATCTCAGTTCGGTGTAGGTCGTTCGCTCCAAGCTGGGCTGTGTGCACGAACCC
CCCGTTCAGCCCGACCGCTGCGCCTTATCCGGTAACTATCGTCTTGAGTCCAACCCGGTAAGACACGACT
TATCGCCACTGGCAGCAGCCACTGGTAACAGGATTAGCAGAGCGAGGTATGTAGGCGGTGCTACAGAGTT
CTTGAAGTGGTGGCCTAACTACGGCTACACTAGAAGAACAGTATTTGGTATCTGCGCTCTGCTGAAGCCA
GTTACCTTCGGAAAAAGAGTTGGTAGCTCTTGATCCGGCAAACAAACCACCGCTGGTAGCGGTGGTTTTT
TTGTTTGCAAGCAGCAGATTACGCGCAGAAAAAAAGGATCTCAAGAAGATCCTTTGATCTTTTCTACGGG
GTCTGACGCTCAGTGGAACGAAAACTCACGTTAAGGGATTTTGGTCATGAGATTATCAAAAAGGATCTTC
ACCTAGATCCTTTTAAATTAAAAATGAAGTTTTAAATCAATCTAAAGTATATATGAGTAAACTTGGTCTG
ACAGTTACCAATGCTTAATCAGTGAGGCACCTATCTCAGCGATCTGTCTATTTCGTTCATCCATAGTTGC
CTGACTCCCCGTCGTGTAGATAACTACGATACGGGAGGGCTTACCATCTGGCCCCAGTGCTGCAATGATA
CCGCGAGACCCACGCTCACCGGCTCCAGATTTATCAGCAATAAACCAGCCAGCCGGAAGGGCCGAGCGCA
GAAGTGGTCCTGCAACTTTATCCGCCTCCATCCAGTCTATTAATTGTTGCCGGGAAGCTAGAGTAAGTAG
TTCGCCAGTTAATAGTTTGCGCAACGTTGTTGCCATTGCTACAGGCATCGTGGTGTCACGCTCGTCGTTT
GGTATGGCTTCATTCAGCTCCGGTTCCCAACGATCAAGGCGAGTTACATGATCCCCCATGTTGTGCAAAA
AAGCGGTTAGCTCCTTCGGTCCTCCGATCGTTGTCAGAAGTAAGTTGGCCGCAGTGTTATCACTCATGGT
TATGGCAGCACTGCATAATTCTCTTACTGTCATGCCATCCGTAAGATGCTTTTCTGTGACTGGTGAGTAC
TCAACCAAGTCATTCTGAGAATAGTGTATGCGGCGACCGAGTTGCTCTTGCCCGGCGTCAATACGGGATA
ATACCGCGCCACATAGCAGAACTTTAAAAGTGCTCATCATTGGAAAACGTTCTTCGGGGCGAAAACTCTC
AAGGATCTTACCGCTGTTGAGATCCAGTTCGATGTAACCCACTCGTGCACCCAACTGATCTTCAGCATCT
TTTACTTTCACCAGCGTTTCTGGGTGAGCAAAAACAGGAAGGCAAAATGCCGCAAAAAAGGGAATAAGGG
CGACACGGAAATGTTGAATACTCATACTCTTCCTTTTTCAATATTATTGAAGCATTTATCAGGGTTATTG
TCTCATGAGCGGATACATATTTGAATGTATTTAGAAAAATAAACAAATAGGGGTTCCGCGCACATTTCCC
CGAAAAGTGCCACCTGACGTCTAAGAAACCATTATTATCATGACATTAACCTATAAAAATAGGCGTATCA
CGAGGCCCTTTCGTCTCGCGCGTTTCGGTGATGACGGTGAAAACCTCTGACACATGCAGCTCCCGGAGAC
GGTCACAGCTTGTCTGTAAGCGGATGCCGGGAGCAGACAAGCCCGTCAGGGCGCGTCAGCGGGTGTTGGC
GGGTGTCGGGGCTGGCTTAACTATGCGGCATCAGAGCAGATTGTACTGAGAGTGCACCATATGCGGTGTG
AAATACCGCACAGATGCGTAAGGAGAAAATACCGCATCAGGCGCCATTCGCCATTCAGGCTGCGCAACTG
TTGGGAAGGGCGATCGGTGCGGGCCTCTTCGCTATTACGCCAGCTGGCGAAAGGGGGATGTGCTGCAAGG
CGATTAAGTTGGGTAACGCCAGGGTTTTCCCAGTCACGACGTT
